Addgene plasmid #122499: pStrep-12xEGFP-N1
Purpose: Expression of Strep-tagged 12xEGFP
Depositing lab: Georg Mayr. Depositing organization: Universitaetsklinikum Hamburg-Eppendorf. Publication: A toolkit for expression of Strep-tagged enhanced green fluorescent protein concatemers in mammalian cells. Zweifel A, Giehler S, Nalaskowski MM. Anal Biochem. 2019 Sep 12:113430. doi: 10.1016/j.ab.2019.113430. PubMed 31521668.
Backbone
  Vector backbone: pEGFP-N1
  Vector type: Mammalian Expression
  Selectable markers: Neomycin (select with G418)
Growth in bacteria
  Bacterial resistance: Kanamycin, 50 μg/mL
  Growth temperature: 37°C
  Growth strain: DH5alpha
  Copy number: High Copy
Gene/Insert
  Gene/Insert name: Strep-tagged 12xEGFP
  Promoter: CMV
  Cloning method: Restriction Enzyme; 5′ cloning site BspEI (destroyed during cloning); 3′ cloning site NotI (not destroyed)
  Sequencing primers: 5′ AGCTGGTTTAGTGAACCGTCA
Terms and licenses: Academic/Nonprofit Terms; Industry Terms: Not Available to Industry
Depositor comments: Please note: The MCS of Strep-tagged multimeric EGFP vectors differs from the MCS of the Strep-tagged monomeric EGFP vector. pStrep-1xEGFP-N1: G CTA GCG CTA CCG GAC TCA GAT CTC GAG CTC AAG CTT CGA ATT CTG CAG TCG ACG GTA CCG CGG GCC CGG GAT CCA GCC ACC ATG AGC GCT TGG AGC CAC CCG CAG TTC GAA AAA CGG GAT CCA CCG GTC GCC ACC ATG GTG pStrep-2x/…/12xEGFP-N1: G CTA GCG CTA CCG GAC TCA GAT CTC GAG CTC AAG CTT GAA ATC GAA TTC CCG CGG GCC CGG GAT CCA GCC ACC ATG AGC GCT TGG AGC CAC CCG CAG TTC GAA AAA CGG GAT CCA CCG GTC GCC ACC ATG GTG
How to cite: pStrep-12xEGFP-N1 was a gift from Georg Mayr (Addgene plasmid # 122499 ; http://n2t.net/addgene:122499 ; RRID:Addgene_122499)
