[The description below was written by a language model from this plasmid's Addgene catalogue record and pLannotate feature annotations shown in this document.]
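Description:
pStrep-12xEGFP-N1 is a mammalian expression plasmid of about 12.8 kb built on the pEGFP-N1 backbone. It carries a high-copy ColE1/pUC-type origin for propagation in E. coli and an f1 origin. A single NeoR/KanR (Tn5 aminoglycoside phosphotransferase) cassette serves in both hosts. A bacterial bla-type promoter drives it for kanamycin selection in bacteria. The adjacent SV40 enhancer/early promoter, with an HSV TK polyadenylation signal downstream, drives it for G418 selection of transfected mammalian cells. The short "ble" and "large T antigen" fragments in the automated annotation are most likely incidental backbone matches rather than functional genes.

The payload sits under the human CMV immediate-early enhancer and promoter and ends at an SV40 poly(A) signal. A multiple cloning site follows the promoter, then a Strep-tag II coding sequence. After the tag come twelve tandem copies of EGFP in the same orientation, separated by short spacers of roughly 15 to 19 nucleotides, consistent with one long concatemeric fusion protein. Two of the twelve copies are annotated as slightly truncated matches, which probably reflects junction differences rather than missing units. The depositor notes that the cloning site in the multimeric vectors of this series differs from that in the monomeric Strep-1xEGFP version.

The plasmid belongs to a toolkit of Strep-tagged EGFP concatemers of graded length for mammalian cells. The tag allows capture or detection through Strep-Tactin, and the twelve EGFP units give a very large, bright fluorescent protein. The "N1" layout and upstream cloning site suggest that a gene of interest could be fused upstream of the tag, but the record states only that the plasmid expresses Strep-tagged 12xEGFP.
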