Features (pLannotate 1.2.2; 26 found; start..end, strand, type, name):
      1..304     +  enhancer       CMV enhancer: human cytomegalovirus immediate early enhancer
    305..508     +  promoter       CMV promoter: human cytomegalovirus (CMV) immediate early promoter
    531..567     +  misc_feature   MCS (fragment): multiple cloning site
    613..635     +  CDS            Strep-Tag II (fragment): peptide that binds Strep-Tactin®, an engineered form of streptavidin
    658..1374    +  CDS            EGFP: EGFP is a basic (constitutively fluorescent) green fluorescent protein published in 1996, derived from Aequorea victoria. It is reported to be a rapidly-maturing weak dimer with moderate acid sensitivity.
   1390..2106    +  CDS            EGFP: EGFP is a basic (constitutively fluorescent) green fluorescent protein published in 1996, derived from Aequorea victoria. It is reported to be a rapidly-maturing weak dimer with moderate acid sensitivity.
   2122..2838    +  CDS            EGFP: EGFP is a basic (constitutively fluorescent) green fluorescent protein published in 1996, derived from Aequorea victoria. It is reported to be a rapidly-maturing weak dimer with moderate acid sensitivity.
   2854..3570    +  CDS            EGFP: EGFP is a basic (constitutively fluorescent) green fluorescent protein published in 1996, derived from Aequorea victoria. It is reported to be a rapidly-maturing weak dimer with moderate acid sensitivity.
   3586..4302    +  CDS            EGFP: EGFP is a basic (constitutively fluorescent) green fluorescent protein published in 1996, derived from Aequorea victoria. It is reported to be a rapidly-maturing weak dimer with moderate acid sensitivity.
   4318..5034    +  CDS            EGFP: EGFP is a basic (constitutively fluorescent) green fluorescent protein published in 1996, derived from Aequorea victoria. It is reported to be a rapidly-maturing weak dimer with moderate acid sensitivity.
   5050..5766    +  CDS            EGFP: EGFP is a basic (constitutively fluorescent) green fluorescent protein published in 1996, derived from Aequorea victoria. It is reported to be a rapidly-maturing weak dimer with moderate acid sensitivity.
   5782..6498    +  CDS            EGFP: EGFP is a basic (constitutively fluorescent) green fluorescent protein published in 1996, derived from Aequorea victoria. It is reported to be a rapidly-maturing weak dimer with moderate acid sensitivity.
   6514..7230    +  CDS            EGFP: EGFP is a basic (constitutively fluorescent) green fluorescent protein published in 1996, derived from Aequorea victoria. It is reported to be a rapidly-maturing weak dimer with moderate acid sensitivity.
   7246..7958    +  CDS            EGFP (fragment): the original enhanced GFP (Yang et al., 1996) mammalian codon-optimized
   7978..8690    +  CDS            EGFP (fragment): the original enhanced GFP (Yang et al., 1996) mammalian codon-optimized
   8710..9429    +  CDS            EGFP: the original enhanced GFP (Yang et al., 1996) mammalian codon-optimized
   9446..9529    +  CDS            large T antigen (fragment): large T antigen from SV40 (simian virus 40)
   9552..9673    +  polyA_signal   SV40 poly(A) signal: SV40 polyadenylation signal
   9707..10135   -  rep_origin     f1 ori (sequence partly withheld): f1 bacteriophage origin of replication; arrow indicates direction of (+) strand synthesis
  10162..10266   +  promoter       AmpR promoter: bla
  10268..10625   +  promoter       SV40 promoter: SV40 enhancer and early promoter
  10660..11454   +  CDS            NeoR/KanR: aminoglycoside phosphotransferase from Tn5; aph(3')-II (or nptII); confers resistance to neomycin, kanamycin, and G418 (Geneticin®)
  11475..11627   +  CDS            ble (fragment): BLE_KLEPN - Experimental evidence at protein level: Swiss-Prot protein existence level 1. Binding protein with a strong affinity to the bleomycin family of antibiotics. Binds to CL990; an antimitotic-antibiotic compound. From Klebsiella pneumoniae.
  11686..11733   +  polyA_signal   HSV TK poly(A) signal: herpes simplex virus thymidine kinase polyadenylation signal (Cole and Stacy, 1985)
  12062..12650   +  rep_origin     ori: high-copy-number ColE1/pMB1/pBR322/pUC origin of replication
  12765..12824   +  enhancer       CMV enhancer (fragment): human cytomegalovirus immediate early enhancer
>Addgene plasmid #122499 | pStrep-12xEGFP-N1 | addgene full sequence | sequence record 238553 | Addgene NGS Result
CGTTACATAACTTACGGTAAATGGCCCGCCTGGCTGACCGCCCAACGACCCCCGCCCATTGACGTCAATA
ATGACGTATGTTCCCATAGTAACGCCAATAGGGACTTTCCATTGACGTCAATGGGTGGAGTATTTACGGT
AAACTGCCCACTTGGCAGTACATCAAGTGTATCATATGCCAAGTACGCCCCCTATTGACGTCAATGACGG
TAAATGGCCCGCCTGGCATTATGCCCAGTACATGACCTTATGGGACTTTCCTACTTGGCAGTACATCTAC
GTATTAGTCATCGCTATTACCATGGTGATGCGGTTTTGGCAGTACATCAATGGGCGTGGATAGCGGTTTG
ACTCACGGGGATTTCCAAGTCTCCACCCCATTGACGTCAATGGGAGTTTGTTTTGGCACCAAAATCAACG
GGACTTTCCAAAATGTCGTAACAACTCCGCCCCATTGACGCAAATGGGCGGTAGGCGTGTACGGTGGGAG
GTCTATATAAGCAGAGCTGGTTTAGTGAACCGTCAGATCCGCTAGCGCTACCGGACTCAGATCTCGAGCT
CAAGCTTGAAATCGAATTCCCGCGGGCCCGGGATCCAGCCACCATGAGCGCTTGGAGCCACCCGCAGTTC
GAAAAACGGGATCCACCGGTCGCCACCATGGTGAGCAAGGGCGAGGAGCTGTTCACCGGGGTGGTGCCCA
TCCTGGTCGAGCTGGACGGCGACGTAAACGGCCACAAGTTCAGCGTGTCCGGCGAGGGCGAGGGCGATGC
CACCTACGGCAAGCTGACCCTGAAGTTCATCTGCACCACCGGCAAGCTGCCCGTGCCCTGGCCCACCCTC
GTGACCACCCTGACCTACGGCGTGCAGTGCTTCAGCCGCTACCCCGACCACATGAAGCAGCACGACTTCT
TCAAGTCCGCCATGCCCGAAGGCTACGTCCAGGAGCGCACCATCTTCTTCAAGGACGACGGCAACTACAA
GACCCGCGCCGAGGTGAAGTTCGAGGGCGACACCCTGGTGAACCGCATCGAGCTGAAGGGCATCGACTTC
AAGGAGGACGGCAACATCCTGGGGCACAAGCTGGAGTACAACTACAACAGCCACAACGTCTATATCATGG
CCGACAAGCAGAAGAACGGCATCAAGGTGAACTTCAAGATCCGCCACAACATCGAGGACGGCAGCGTGCA
GCTCGCCGACCACTACCAGCAGAACACCCCCATCGGCGACGGCCCCGTGCTGCTGCCCGACAACCACTAC
CTGAGCACCCAGTCCGCCCTGAGCAAAGACCCCAACGAGAAGCGCGATCACATGGTCCTGCTGGAGTTCG
TGACCGCCGCCGGGATCACTCTCGGCATGGACGAGCTGTACAAGGGTCCGGTCGCCACCATGGTGAGCAA
GGGCGAGGAGCTGTTCACCGGGGTGGTGCCCATCCTGGTCGAGCTGGACGGCGACGTAAACGGCCACAAG
TTCAGCGTGTCCGGCGAGGGCGAGGGCGATGCCACCTACGGCAAGCTGACCCTGAAGTTCATCTGCACCA
CCGGCAAGCTGCCCGTGCCCTGGCCCACCCTCGTGACCACCCTGACCTACGGCGTGCAGTGCTTCAGCCG
CTACCCCGACCACATGAAGCAGCACGACTTCTTCAAGTCCGCCATGCCCGAAGGCTACGTCCAGGAGCGC
ACCATCTTCTTCAAGGACGACGGCAACTACAAGACCCGCGCCGAGGTGAAGTTCGAGGGCGACACCCTGG
TGAACCGCATCGAGCTGAAGGGCATCGACTTCAAGGAGGACGGCAACATCCTGGGGCACAAGCTGGAGTA
CAACTACAACAGCCACAACGTCTATATCATGGCCGACAAGCAGAAGAACGGCATCAAGGTGAACTTCAAG
ATCCGCCACAACATCGAGGACGGCAGCGTGCAGCTCGCCGACCACTACCAGCAGAACACCCCCATCGGCG
ACGGCCCCGTGCTGCTGCCCGACAACCACTACCTGAGCACCCAGTCCGCCCTGAGCAAAGACCCCAACGA
GAAGCGCGATCACATGGTCCTGCTGGAGTTCGTGACCGCCGCCGGGATCACTCTCGGCATGGACGAGCTG
TATAAGGGTCCGGTCGCCACCATGGTGAGCAAGGGCGAGGAGCTGTTCACCGGGGTGGTGCCCATCCTGG
TCGAGCTGGACGGCGACGTAAACGGCCACAAGTTCAGCGTGTCCGGCGAGGGCGAGGGCGATGCCACCTA
CGGCAAGCTGACCCTGAAGTTCATCTGCACCACCGGCAAGCTGCCCGTGCCCTGGCCCACCCTCGTGACC
ACCCTGACCTACGGCGTGCAGTGCTTCAGCCGCTACCCCGACCACATGAAGCAGCACGACTTCTTCAAGT
CCGCCATGCCCGAAGGCTACGTCCAGGAGCGCACCATCTTCTTCAAGGACGACGGCAACTACAAGACCCG
CGCCGAGGTGAAGTTCGAGGGCGACACCCTGGTGAACCGCATCGAGCTGAAGGGCATCGACTTCAAGGAG
GACGGCAACATCCTGGGGCACAAGCTGGAGTACAACTACAACAGCCACAACGTCTATATCATGGCCGACA
AGCAGAAGAACGGCATCAAGGTGAACTTCAAGATCCGCCACAACATCGAGGACGGCAGCGTGCAGCTCGC
CGACCACTACCAGCAGAACACCCCCATCGGCGACGGCCCCGTGCTGCTGCCCGACAACCACTACCTGAGC
ACCCAGTCCGCCCTGAGCAAAGACCCCAACGAGAAGCGCGATCACATGGTCCTGCTGGAGTTCGTGACCG
CCGCCGGGATCACTCTCGGCATGGACGAGCTGTATAAGGGTCCGGTCGCCACCATGGTGAGCAAGGGCGA
GGAGCTGTTCACCGGGGTGGTGCCCATCCTGGTCGAGCTGGACGGCGACGTAAACGGCCACAAGTTCAGC
GTGTCCGGCGAGGGCGAGGGCGATGCCACCTACGGCAAGCTGACCCTGAAGTTCATCTGCACCACCGGCA
AGCTGCCCGTGCCCTGGCCCACCCTCGTGACCACCCTGACCTACGGCGTGCAGTGCTTCAGCCGCTACCC
CGACCACATGAAGCAGCACGACTTCTTCAAGTCCGCCATGCCCGAAGGCTACGTCCAGGAGCGCACCATC
TTCTTCAAGGACGACGGCAACTACAAGACCCGCGCCGAGGTGAAGTTCGAGGGCGACACCCTGGTGAACC
GCATCGAGCTGAAGGGCATCGACTTCAAGGAGGACGGCAACATCCTGGGGCACAAGCTGGAGTACAACTA
CAACAGCCACAACGTCTATATCATGGCCGACAAGCAGAAGAACGGCATCAAGGTGAACTTCAAGATCCGC
CACAACATCGAGGACGGCAGCGTGCAGCTCGCCGACCACTACCAGCAGAACACCCCCATCGGCGACGGCC
CCGTGCTGCTGCCCGACAACCACTACCTGAGCACCCAGTCCGCCCTGAGCAAAGACCCCAACGAGAAGCG
CGATCACATGGTCCTGCTGGAGTTCGTGACCGCCGCCGGGATCACTCTCGGCATGGACGAGCTGTACAAG
GGTCCGGTCGCCACCATGGTGAGCAAGGGCGAGGAGCTGTTCACCGGGGTGGTGCCCATCCTGGTCGAGC
TGGACGGCGACGTAAACGGCCACAAGTTCAGCGTGTCCGGCGAGGGCGAGGGCGATGCCACCTACGGCAA
GCTGACCCTGAAGTTCATCTGCACCACCGGCAAGCTGCCCGTGCCCTGGCCCACCCTCGTGACCACCCTG
ACCTACGGCGTGCAGTGCTTCAGCCGCTACCCCGACCACATGAAGCAGCACGACTTCTTCAAGTCCGCCA
TGCCCGAAGGCTACGTCCAGGAGCGCACCATCTTCTTCAAGGACGACGGCAACTACAAGACCCGCGCCGA
GGTGAAGTTCGAGGGCGACACCCTGGTGAACCGCATCGAGCTGAAGGGCATCGACTTCAAGGAGGACGGC
AACATCCTGGGGCACAAGCTGGAGTACAACTACAACAGCCACAACGTCTATATCATGGCCGACAAGCAGA
AGAACGGCATCAAGGTGAACTTCAAGATCCGCCACAACATCGAGGACGGCAGCGTGCAGCTCGCCGACCA
CTACCAGCAGAACACCCCCATCGGCGACGGCCCCGTGCTGCTGCCCGACAACCACTACCTGAGCACCCAG
TCCGCCCTGAGCAAAGACCCCAACGAGAAGCGCGATCACATGGTCCTGCTGGAGTTCGTGACCGCCGCCG
GGATCACTCTCGGCATGGACGAGCTGTACAAGGGTCCGGTCGCCACCATGGTGAGCAAGGGCGAGGAGCT
GTTCACCGGGGTGGTGCCCATCCTGGTCGAGCTGGACGGCGACGTAAACGGCCACAAGTTCAGCGTGTCC
GGCGAGGGCGAGGGCGATGCCACCTACGGCAAGCTGACCCTGAAGTTCATCTGCACCACCGGCAAGCTGC
CCGTGCCCTGGCCCACCCTCGTGACCACCCTGACCTACGGCGTGCAGTGCTTCAGCCGCTACCCCGACCA
CATGAAGCAGCACGACTTCTTCAAGTCCGCCATGCCCGAAGGCTACGTCCAGGAGCGCACCATCTTCTTC
AAGGACGACGGCAACTACAAGACCCGCGCCGAGGTGAAGTTCGAGGGCGACACCCTGGTGAACCGCATCG
AGCTGAAGGGCATCGACTTCAAGGAGGACGGCAACATCCTGGGGCACAAGCTGGAGTACAACTACAACAG
CCACAACGTCTATATCATGGCCGACAAGCAGAAGAACGGCATCAAGGTGAACTTCAAGATCCGCCACAAC
ATCGAGGACGGCAGCGTGCAGCTCGCCGACCACTACCAGCAGAACACCCCCATCGGCGACGGCCCCGTGC
TGCTGCCCGACAACCACTACCTGAGCACCCAGTCCGCCCTGAGCAAAGACCCCAACGAGAAGCGCGATCA
CATGGTCCTGCTGGAGTTCGTGACCGCCGCCGGGATCACTCTCGGCATGGACGAGCTGTATAAGGGTCCG
GTCGCCACCATGGTGAGCAAGGGCGAGGAGCTGTTCACCGGGGTGGTGCCCATCCTGGTCGAGCTGGACG
GCGACGTAAACGGCCACAAGTTCAGCGTGTCCGGCGAGGGCGAGGGCGATGCCACCTACGGCAAGCTGAC
CCTGAAGTTCATCTGCACCACCGGCAAGCTGCCCGTGCCCTGGCCCACCCTCGTGACCACCCTGACCTAC
GGCGTGCAGTGCTTCAGCCGCTACCCCGACCACATGAAGCAGCACGACTTCTTCAAGTCCGCCATGCCCG
AAGGCTACGTCCAGGAGCGCACCATCTTCTTCAAGGACGACGGCAACTACAAGACCCGCGCCGAGGTGAA
GTTCGAGGGCGACACCCTGGTGAACCGCATCGAGCTGAAGGGCATCGACTTCAAGGAGGACGGCAACATC
CTGGGGCACAAGCTGGAGTACAACTACAACAGCCACAACGTCTATATCATGGCCGACAAGCAGAAGAACG
GCATCAAGGTGAACTTCAAGATCCGCCACAACATCGAGGACGGCAGCGTGCAGCTCGCCGACCACTACCA
GCAGAACACCCCCATCGGCGACGGCCCCGTGCTGCTGCCCGACAACCACTACCTGAGCACCCAGTCCGCC
CTGAGCAAAGACCCCAACGAGAAGCGCGATCACATGGTCCTGCTGGAGTTCGTGACCGCCGCCGGGATCA
CTCTCGGCATGGACGAGCTGTATAAGGGTCCGGTCGCCACCATGGTGAGCAAGGGCGAGGAGCTGTTCAC
CGGGGTGGTGCCCATCCTGGTCGAGCTGGACGGCGACGTAAACGGCCACAAGTTCAGCGTGTCCGGCGAG
GGCGAGGGCGATGCCACCTACGGCAAGCTGACCCTGAAGTTCATCTGCACCACCGGCAAGCTGCCCGTGC
CCTGGCCCACCCTCGTGACCACCCTGACCTACGGCGTGCAGTGCTTCAGCCGCTACCCCGACCACATGAA
GCAGCACGACTTCTTCAAGTCCGCCATGCCCGAAGGCTACGTCCAGGAGCGCACCATCTTCTTCAAGGAC
GACGGCAACTACAAGACCCGCGCCGAGGTGAAGTTCGAGGGCGACACCCTGGTGAACCGCATCGAGCTGA
AGGGCATCGACTTCAAGGAGGACGGCAACATCCTGGGGCACAAGCTGGAGTACAACTACAACAGCCACAA
CGTCTATATCATGGCCGACAAGCAGAAGAACGGCATCAAGGTGAACTTCAAGATCCGCCACAACATCGAG
GACGGCAGCGTGCAGCTCGCCGACCACTACCAGCAGAACACCCCCATCGGCGACGGCCCCGTGCTGCTGC
CCGACAACCACTACCTGAGCACCCAGTCCGCCCTGAGCAAAGACCCCAACGAGAAGCGCGATCACATGGT
CCTGCTGGAGTTCGTGACCGCCGCCGGGATCACTCTCGGCATGGACGAGCTGTACAAGGGTCCGGTCGCC
ACCATGGTGAGCAAGGGCGAGGAGCTGTTCACCGGGGTGGTGCCCATCCTGGTCGAGCTGGACGGCGACG
TAAACGGCCACAAGTTCAGCGTGTCCGGCGAGGGCGAGGGCGATGCCACCTACGGCAAGCTGACCCTGAA
GTTCATCTGCACCACCGGCAAGCTGCCCGTGCCCTGGCCCACCCTCGTGACCACCCTGACCTACGGCGTG
CAGTGCTTCAGCCGCTACCCCGACCACATGAAGCAGCACGACTTCTTCAAGTCCGCCATGCCCGAAGGCT
ACGTCCAGGAGCGCACCATCTTCTTCAAGGACGACGGCAACTACAAGACCCGCGCCGAGGTGAAGTTCGA
GGGCGACACCCTGGTGAACCGCATCGAGCTGAAGGGCATCGACTTCAAGGAGGACGGCAACATCCTGGGG
CACAAGCTGGAGTACAACTACAACAGCCACAACGTCTATATCATGGCCGACAAGCAGAAGAACGGCATCA
AGGTGAACTTCAAGATCCGCCACAACATCGAGGACGGCAGCGTGCAGCTCGCCGACCACTACCAGCAGAA
CACCCCCATCGGCGACGGCCCCGTGCTGCTGCCCGACAACCACTACCTGAGCACCCAGTCCGCCCTGAGC
AAAGACCCCAACGAGAAGCGCGATCACATGGTCCTGCTGGAGTTCGTGACCGCCGCCGGGATCACTCTCG
GCATGGACGAGCTGTACAAGGGTCCGGTCGCCACCATGGTGAGCAAGGGCGAGGAGCTGTTCACCGGGGT
GGTGCCCATCCTGGTCGAGCTGGACGGCGACGTAAACGGCCACAAGTTCAGCGTGTCCGGCGAGGGCGAG
GGCGATGCCACCTACGGCAAGCTGACCCTGAAGTTCATCTGCACCACCGGCAAGCTGCCCGTGCCCTGGC
CCACCCTCGTGACCACCCTGACCTACGGCGTGCAGTGCTTCAGCCGCTACCCCGACCACATGAAGCAGCA
CGACTTCTTCAAGTCCGCCATGCCCGAAGGCTACGTCCAGGAGCGCACCATCTTCTTCAAGGACGACGGC
AACTACAAGACCCGCGCCGAGGTGAAGTTCGAGGGCGACACCCTGGTGAACCGCATCGAGCTGAAGGGCA
TCGACTTCAAGGAGGACGGCAACATCCTGGGGCACAAGCTGGAGTACAACTACAACAGCCACAACGTCTA
TATCATGGCCGACAAGCAGAAGAACGGCATCAAGGTGAACTTCAAGATCCGCCACAACATCGAGGACGGC
AGCGTGCAGCTCGCCGACCACTACCAGCAGAACACCCCCATCGGCGACGGCCCCGTGCTGCTGCCCGACA
ACCACTACCTGAGCACCCAGTCCGCCCTGAGCAAAGACCCCAACGAGAAGCGCGATCACATGGTCCTGCT
GGAGTTCGTGACCGCCGCCGGGATCACTCTCGGCATGGACGAGCTGTATAAGGGTCCGGTCGCCACCATG
GTGAGCAAGGGCGAGGAGCTGTTCACCGGGGTGGTGCCCATCCTGGTCGAGCTGGACGGCGACGTAAACG
GCCACAAGTTCAGCGTGTCCGGCGAGGGCGAGGGCGATGCCACCTACGGCAAGCTGACCCTGAAGTTCAT
CTGCACCACCGGCAAGCTGCCCGTGCCCTGGCCCACCCTCGTGACCACCCTGACCTACGGCGTGCAGTGC
TTCAGCCGCTACCCCGACCACATGAAGCAGCACGACTTCTTCAAGTCCGCCATGCCCGAAGGCTACGTCC
AGGAGCGCACCATCTTCTTCAAGGACGACGGCAACTACAAGACCCGCGCCGAGGTGAAGTTCGAGGGCGA
CACCCTGGTGAACCGCATCGAGCTGAAGGGCATCGACTTCAAGGAGGACGGCAACATCCTGGGGCACAAG
CTGGAGTACAACTACAACAGCCACAACGTCTATATCATGGCCGACAAGCAGAAGAACGGCATCAAGGTGA
ACTTCAAGATCCGCCACAACATCGAGGACGGCAGCGTGCAGCTCGCCGACCACTACCAGCAGAACACCCC
CATCGGCGACGGCCCCGTGCTGCTGCCCGACAACCACTACCTGAGCACCCAGTCCGCCCTGAGCAAAGAC
CCCAACGAGAAGCGCGATCACATGGTCCTGCTGGAGTTCGTGACCGCCGCCGGGATCACTCTCGGCATGG
ACGAGCTGTATAAGGGTCCGGTCGCCACCATGGTGAGCAAGGGCGAGGAGCTGTTCACCGGGGTGGTGCC
CATCCTGGTCGAGCTGGACGGCGACGTAAACGGCCACAAGTTCAGCGTGTCCGGCGAGGGCGAGGGCGAT
GCCACCTACGGCAAGCTGACCCTGAAGTTCATCTGCACCACCGGCAAGCTGCCCGTGCCCTGGCCCACCC
TCGTGACCACCCTGACCTACGGCGTGCAGTGCTTCAGCCGCTACCCCGACCACATGAAGCAGCACGACTT
CTTCAAGTCCGCCATGCCCGAAGGCTACGTCCAGGAGCGCACCATCTTCTTCAAGGACGACGGCAACTAC
AAGACCCGCGCCGAGGTGAAGTTCGAGGGCGACACCCTGGTGAACCGCATCGAGCTGAAGGGCATCGACT
TCAAGGAGGACGGCAACATCCTGGGGCACAAGCTGGAGTACAACTACAACAGCCACAACGTCTATATCAT
GGCCGACAAGCAGAAGAACGGCATCAAGGTGAACTTCAAGATCCGCCACAACATCGAGGACGGCAGCGTG
CAGCTCGCCGACCACTACCAGCAGAACACCCCCATCGGCGACGGCCCCGTGCTGCTGCCCGACAACCACT
ACCTGAGCACCCAGTCCGCCCTGAGCAAAGACCCCAACGAGAAGCGCGATCACATGGTCCTGCTGGAGTT
CGTGACCGCCGCCGGGATCACTCTCGGCATGGACGAGCTGTACAAGTAAAGCGGCCGCGACTCTAGATCA
TAATCAGCCATACCACATTTGTAGAGGTTTTACTTGCTTTAAAAAACCTCCCACACCTCCCCCTGAACCT
GAAACATAAAATGAATGCAATTGTTGTTGTTAACTTGTTTATTGCAGCTTATAATGGTTACAAATAAAGC
AATAGCATCACAAATTTCACAAATAAAGCATTTTTTTCACTGCATTCTAGTTGTGGTTTGTCCAAACTCA
TCAATGTATCTTAAGGCGTAAATTGTAAGCGTTAATATTTTGTTAAAATTCGCGTTAAATTTTTGTTAAA
TCAGCTCATTTTTTAACCAATAGGCCGAAATCGGCAAAATCCCTTATAAATCAAAAGAATAGACCGAGAT
AGGGT
[37 nt withheld, positions 9806-9842]
AAAGAACGTGGACTCCAACGTCAAAGG
[49 nt withheld, positions 9870-9918]
T
[91 nt withheld, positions 9920-10010]
G
[124 nt withheld, positions 10012-10135]
CAGGTGGCACTTTTCGGGGAAATGTGCGCGGAACCCCTATTTGTTTATTTTTCTAAATACATTCAAATAT
GTATCCGCTCATGAGACAATAACCCTGATAAATGCTTCAATAATATTGAAAAAGGAAGAGTCCTGAGGCG
GAAAGAACCAGCTGTGGAATGTGTGTCAGTTAGGGTGTGGAAAGTCCCCAGGCTCCCCAGCAGGCAGAAG
TATGCAAAGCATGCATCTCAATTAGTCAGCAACCAGGTGTGGAAAGTCCCCAGGCTCCCCAGCAGGCAGA
AGTATGCAAAGCATGCATCTCAATTAGTCAGCAACCATAGTCCCGCCCCTAACTCCGCCCATCCCGCCCC
TAACTCCGCCCAGTTCCGCCCATTCTCCGCCCCATGGCTGACTAATTTTTTTTATTTATGCAGAGGCCGA
GGCCGCCTCGGCCTCTGAGCTATTCCAGAAGTAGTGAGGAGGCTTTTTTGGAGGCCTAGGCTTTTGCAAA
GATCGATCAAGAGACAGGATGAGGATCGTTTCGCATGATTGAACAAGATGGATTGCACGCAGGTTCTCCG
GCCGCTTGGGTGGAGAGGCTATTCGGCTATGACTGGGCACAACAGACAATCGGCTGCTCTGATGCCGCCG
TGTTCCGGCTGTCAGCGCAGGGGCGCCCGGTTCTTTTTGTCAAGACCAACCTGTCCGGTGCCCTGAATGA
ACTGCAAGACGAGGCAGCGCGGCTATCGTGGCTGGCCACGACGGGCGTTCCTTGCGCAGCTGTGCTCGAC
GTTGTCACTGAAGCGGGAAGGGACTGGCTGCTATTGGGCGAAGTGCCGGGGCAGGATCTCCTGTCATCTC
ACCTTGCTCCTGCCGAGAAAGTATCCATCATGGCTGATGCAATGCGGCGGCTGCATACGCTTGATCCGGC
TACCTGCCCATTCGACCACCAAGCGAAACATCGCATCGAGCGAGCACGTACTCGGATGGAAGCCGGTCTT
GTCGATCAGGATGATCTGGACGAAGAGCATCAGGGGCTCGCGCCAGCCGAACTGTTCGCCAGGCTCAAGG
CGAGCATGCCCGACGGCGAGGATCTCGTCGTGACCCATGGCGATGCCTGCTTGCCGAATATCATGGTGGA
AAATGGCCGCTTTTCTGGATTCATCGACTGTGGCCGGCTGGGTGTGGCGGACCGCTATCAGGACATAGCG
TTGGCTACCCGTGATATTGCTGAAGAGCTTGGCGGCGAATGGGCTGACCGCTTCCTCGTGCTTTACGGTA
TCGCCGCTCCCGATTCGCAGCGCATCGCCTTCTATCGCCTTCTTGACGAGTTCTTCTGAGCGGGACTCTG
GGGTTCGAAATGACCGACCAAGCGACGCCCAACCTGCCATCACGAGATTTCGATTCCACCGCCGCCTTCT
ATGAAAGGTTGGGCTTCGGAATCGTTTTCCGGGACGCCGGCTGGATGATCCTCCAGCGCGGGGATCTCAT
GCTGGAGTTCTTCGCCCACCCTAGGGGGAGGCTAACTGAAACACGGAAGGAGACAATACCGGAAGGAACC
CGCGCTATGACGGCAATAAAAAGACAGAATAAAACGCACGGTGTTGGGTCGTTTGTTCATAAACGCGGGG
TTCGGTCCCAGGGCTGGCACTCTGTCGATACCCCACCGAGACCCCATTGGGGCCAATACGCCCGCGTTTC
TTCCTTTTCCCCACCCCACCCCCCAAGTTCGGGTGAAGGCCCAGGGCTCGCAGCCAACGTCGGGGCGGCA
GGCCCTGCCATAGCCTCAGGTTACTCATATATACTTTAGATTGATTTAAAACTTCATTTTTAATTTAAAA
GGATCTAGGTGAAGATCCTTTTTGATAATCTCATGACCAAAATCCCTTAACGTGAGTTTTCGTTCCACTG
AGCGTCAGACCCCGTAGAAAAGATCAAAGGATCTTCTTGAGATCCTTTTTTTCTGCGCGTAATCTGCTGC
TTGCAAACAAAAAAACCACCGCTACCAGCGGTGGTTTGTTTGCCGGATCAAGAGCTACCAACTCTTTTTC
CGAAGGTAACTGGCTTCAGCAGAGCGCAGATACCAAATACTGTTCTTCTAGTGTAGCCGTAGTTAGGCCA
CCACTTCAAGAACTCTGTAGCACCGCCTACATACCTCGCTCTGCTAATCCTGTTACCAGTGGCTGCTGCC
AGTGGCGATAAGTCGTGTCTTACCGGGTTGGACTCAAGACGATAGTTACCGGATAAGGCGCAGCGGTCGG
GCTGAACGGGGGGTTCGTGCACACAGCCCAGCTTGGAGCGAACGACCTACACCGAACTGAGATACCTACA
GCGTGAGCTATGAGAAAGCGCCACGCTTCCCGAAGGGAGAAAGGCGGACAGGTATCCGGTAAGCGGCAGG
GTCGGAACAGGAGAGCGCACGAGGGAGCTTCCAGGGGGAAACGCCTGGTATCTTTATAGTCCTGTCGGGT
TTCGCCACCTCTGACTTGAGCGTCGATTTTTGTGATGCTCGTCAGGGGGGCGGAGCCTATGGAAAAACGC
CAGCAACGCGGCCTTTTTACGGTTCCTGGCCTTTTGCTGGCCTTTTGCTCACATGTTCTTTCCTGCGTTA
TCCCCTGATTCTGTGGATAACCGTATTACCGCCATGCATTAGTTATTAATAGTAATCAATTACGGGGTCA
TTAGTTCATAGCCCATATATGGAGTTCCG
